>Addgene plasmid #184510 | pCI pHluorin Syt9 | addgene full sequence | sequence record 391949 | Addgene NGS Result
TCAATATTGGCCATTAGCCATATTATTCATTGGTTATATAGCATAAATCAATATTGGCTATTGGCCATTG
CATACGTTGTATCTATATCATAATATGTACATTTATATTGGCTCATGTCCAATATGACCGCCATGTTGGC
ATTGATTATTGACTAGTTATTAATAGTAATCAATTACGGGGTCATTAGTTCATAGCCCATATATGGAGTT
CCGCGTTACATAACTTACGGTAAATGGCCCGCCTGGCTGACCGCCCAACGACCCCCGCCCATTGACGTCA
ATAATGACGTATGTTCCCATAGTAACGCCAATAGGGACTTTCCATTGACGTCAATGGGTGGAGTATTTAC
GGTAAACTGCCCACTTGGCAGTACATCAAGTGTATCATATGCCAAGTCCGCCCCCTATTGACGTCAATGA
CGGTAAATGGCCCGCCTGGCATTATGCCCAGTACATGACCTTACGGGACTTTCCTACTTGGCAGTACATC
TACGTATTAGTCATCGCTATTACCATGGTGATGCGGTTTTGGCAGTACACCAATGGGCGTGGATAGCGGT
TTGACTCACGGGGATTTCCAAGTCTCCACCCCATTGACGTCAATGGGAGTTTGTTTTGGCACCAAAATCA
ACGGGACTTTCCAAAATGTCGTAATAACCCCGCCCCGTTGACGCAAATGGGCGGTAGGCGTGTACGGTGG
GAGGTCTATATAAGCAGAGCTCGTTTAGTGAACCGTCAGATCACTAGAAGCTTTATTGCGGTAGTTTATC
ACAGTTAAATTGCTAACGCAGTCAGTGCTTCTGACACAACAGTCTCGAACTTAAGCTGCAGAAGTTGGTC
GTGAGGCACTGGGCAGGTAAGTATCAAGGTTACAAGACAGGTTTAAGGAGACCAATAGAAACTGGGCTTG
TCGAGACAGAGAAGACTCTTGCGTTTCTGATAGGCACCTATTGGTCTTACTGACATCCACTTTGCCTTTC
TCTCCACAGGTGTCCACTCCCAGTTCAATTACAGCTCTTAAGGCTAGAGTACTTAATACGACTCACTATA
GGCTAGCCTCGAGAATTCGATATCGCTTGTTCTTTTTGCAGAAGCTCAGAATAAACGCTCAACTTTGGCA
GATACCATGGACAGCAAAGGTTCGTCGCAGAAAGGGTCCCGCCTGCTCCTGCTGCTGGTGGTGTCAAATC
TACTCTTGTGCCAGGGTGTGGTCTCCGATATCGGTACCACGCGTAGTAAAGGCGAAGAACTTTTCACTGG
AGTTGTCCCAATTCTTGTTGAATTAGATGGTGATGTTAATGGGCACAAATTTTCTGTCAGTGGAGAGGGT
GAAGGTGATGCAACATACGGAAAACTTACCCTTAAATTTATTTGCACTACTGGAAAACTACCTGTTCCTT
GGCCAACACTTGTCACTACTTTAACTTATGGTGTTCAATGCTTTTCAAGATACCCAGATCATATGAAACG
GCATGACTTTTTCAAGAGTGCCATGCCCGAAGGTTATGTACAGGAAAGAACTATATTTTTCAAAGATGAC
GGGAACTACAAGACACGTGCTGAAGTCAAGTTTGAAGGTGATACCCTTGTTAATAGAATCGAGTTAAAAG
GTATTGATTTTAAAGAAGATGGAAACATTCTTGGACACAAATTGGAATACAACTATAACGATCACCAGGT
GTACATCATGGCAGACAAACAAAAGAATGGAATCAAAGCTAACTTCAAAATTAGACACAACATTGAAGAT
GGAGGCGTTCAACTAGCAGACCATTATCAACAAAATACTCCAATTGGCGATGGGCCCGTCCTTTTACCAG
ACAACCATTACCTGTTTACAACTTCTACTCTTTCGAAAGATCCCAACGAAAAGAGAGACCACATGGTCCT
TCTTGAGTTTGTAACAGCTGCTGGGATTACACATGGCATGGATGAACTATACAAAGAATTCTCAGGCGGA
AGCGGAGGCTCCGGCGGGAGCGGCGGATTCCCGGAACCCCCGACCCTGGGGTCTCCAGCGCCTAAGACAC
CTCCAGACTCCAGCCGCATCAGGCAGGGCGCAGTGCCTGCCTGGGTCCTGGCTACCATCGTGCTGGGCTC
GGGCCTCCTGGTCTTCAGCAGTTGTTTCTGTCTCTACCGGAAGCGCTGTCGGAGACGGATGGGCAAAAAG
AGTCAGGCCCAAGCCCAAGTCCATCTTCAGGAAGTGAAGGAGCTGGGCCGGAGTTACATAGATAAGGTTC
AGCCTGAAATAGAGGAGCTGGACCGGTCACCATCCATGCCTGGACAGCAGGTATCAGACAAACACCAGCT
AGGCCGACTGCAGTATTCACTGGACTATGACTTCCAGACTGGCCAGCTCCTGGTGGGCATCTTGCAAGCT
CAGGGACTGGCTGCGTTGGACCTAGGAGGTTCCTCAGATCCCTATGTTAGTGTCTATCTGCTGCCAGACA
AGCGGAGGCGACATGAGACCAAGGTGCATCGGCAGACCCTGAATCCACACTTTGGAGAGACATTTGCCTT
CAAGGTCCCATACGTGGAACTAGGGGGCAGAGTGCTGGTCATGGCGGTGTATGACTTTGATCGGTTCTCC
CGCAACGATGCCATCGGGGAGGTGCGGGTGCCTATGAGTTCAGTGAACCTGGGGCGGCCGGTGCAGGCCT
GGAGAGAGCTGCAGGTGGCTCCCAAAGAGGAGCAAGAGAAACTGGGGGACATCTGCTTCTCTCTCCGTTA
TGTCCCCACGGCCGGGAAGCTCACCGTCATTGTCTTGGAAGCTAAAAACCTGAAGAAAATGGATGTAGGA
GGACTCTCAGATCCCTATGTGAAGGTGCACCTGCTCCAGGGAGGTAAAAAGGTTCGCAAGAAGAAAACCA
CCATTAAGAAGAACACCCTGAACCCCTATTACAACGAGGCCTTCAGCTTTGAGGTGCCCTGTGACCAGGT
GCAGAAAGTCCAGGTGGAGCTGACTGTTCTGGATTATGACAAACTGGGGAAGAATGAGGCCATCGGGAGA
GTGGCGGTGGGCGCAGCAGTCGGTGGGGCTGGCCTGCGGCACTGGGCTGACATGTTGGCCAACCCCAGGC
GCCCCATTGCCCAGTGGCACTCTCTGCGGCCCCCTGACAGAGCCAGGCCAATACCAGCACCCTGAGCGGC
CGCTTCGAGCAGACATGATAAGATACATTGATGAGTTTGGACAAACCACAACTAGAATGCAGTGAAAAAA
ATGCTTTATTTGTGAAATTTGTGATGCTATTGCTTTATTTGTAACCATTATAAGCTGCAATAAACAAGTT
AACAACAACAATTGCATTCATTTTATGTTTCAGGTTCAGGGGGAGATGTGGGAGGTTTTTTAAAGCAAGT
AAAACCTCTACAAATGTGGTAAAATCGATAAGGATCCGGGCTGGCGTAATAGCGAAGAGGCCCGCACCGA
TCGCCCTTCCCAACAGTTGCGCAGCCTGAATGGCGAATGG
[124 nt withheld, positions 3471-3594]
C
[91 nt withheld, positions 3596-3686]
A
[49 nt withheld, positions 3688-3736]
CCTTTGACGTTGGAGTCCACGTTCTTT
[37 nt withheld, positions 3764-3800]
ACCCTATCTCGGTCTATTCTTTTGATTTATAAGGGATTTTGCCGATTTCGGCCTATTGGTTAAAAAATGA
GCTGATTTAACAAAAATTTAACGCGAATTTTAACAAAATATTAACGCTTACAATTTCCTGATGCGGTATT
TTCTCCTTACGCATCTGTGCGGTATTTCACACCGCATATGGTGCACTCTCAGTACAATCTGCTCTGATGC
CGCATAGTTAAGCCAGCCCCGACACCCGCCAACACCCGCTGACGCGCCCTGACGGGCTTGTCTGCTCCCG
GCATCCGCTTACAGACAAGCTGTGACCGTCTCCGGGAGCTGCATGTGTCAGAGGTTTTCACCGTCATCAC
CGAAACGCGCGAGACGAAAGGGCCTCGTGATACGCCTATTTTTATAGGTTAATGTCATGATAATAATGGT
TTCTTAGACGTCAGGTGGCACTTTTCGGGGAAATGTGCGCGGAACCCCTATTTGTTTATTTTTCTAAATA
CATTCAAATATGTATCCGCTCATGAGACAATAACCCTGATAAATGCTTCAATAATATTGAAAAAGGAAGA
GTATGAGTATTCAACATTTCCGTGTCGCCCTTATTCCCTTTTTTGCGGCATTTTGCCTTCCTGTTTTTGC
TCACCCAGAAACGCTGGTGAAAGTAAAAGATGCTGAAGATCAGTTGGGTGCACGAGTGGGTTACATCGAA
CTGGATCTCAACAGCGGTAAGATCCTTGAGAGTTTTCGCCCCGAAGAACGTTTTCCAATGATGAGCACTT
TTAAAGTTCTGCTATGTGGCGCGGTATTATCCCGTATTGACGCCGGGCAAGAGCAACTCGGTCGCCGCAT
ACACTATTCTCAGAATGACTTGGTTGAGTACTCACCAGTCACAGAAAAGCATCTTACGGATGGCATGACA
GTAAGAGAATTATGCAGTGCTGCCATAACCATGAGTGATAACACTGCGGCCAACTTACTTCTGACAACGA
TCGGAGGACCGAAGGAGCTAACCGCTTTTTTGCACAACATGGGGGATCATGTAACTCGCCTTGATCGTTG
GGAACCGGAGCTGAATGAAGCCATACCAAACGACGAGCGTGACACCACGATGCCTGTAGCAATGGCAACA
ACGTTGCGCAAACTATTAACTGGCGAACTACTTACTCTAGCTTCCCGGCAACAATTAATAGACTGGATGG
AGGCGGATAAAGTTGCAGGACCACTTCTGCGCTCGGCCCTTCCGGCTGGCTGGTTTATTGCTGATAAATC
TGGAGCCGGTGAGCGTGGGTCTCGCGGTATCATTGCAGCACTGGGGCCAGATGGTAAGCCCTCCCGTATC
GTAGTTATCTACACGACGGGGAGTCAGGCAACTATGGATGAACGAAATAGACAGATCGCTGAGATAGGTG
CCTCACTGATTAAGCATTGGTAACTGTCAGACCAAGTTTACTCATATATACTTTAGATTGATTTAAAACT
TCATTTTTAATTTAAAAGGATCTAGGTGAAGATCCTTTTTGATAATCTCATGACCAAAATCCCTTAACGT
GAGTTTTCGTTCCACTGAGCGTCAGACCCCGTAGAAAAGATCAAAGGATCTTCTTGAGATCCTTTTTTTC
TGCGCGTAATCTGCTGCTTGCAAACAAAAAAACCACCGCTACCAGCGGTGGTTTGTTTGCCGGATCAAGA
GCTACCAACTCTTTTTCCGAAGGTAACTGGCTTCAGCAGAGCGCAGATACCAAATACTGTTCTTCTAGTG
TAGCCGTAGTTAGGCCACCACTTCAAGAACTCTGTAGCACCGCCTACATACCTCGCTCTGCTAATCCTGT
TACCAGTGGCTGCTGCCAGTGGCGATAAGTCGTGTCTTACCGGGTTGGACTCAAGACGATAGTTACCGGA
TAAGGCGCAGCGGTCGGGCTGAACGGGGGGTTCGTGCACACAGCCCAGCTTGGAGCGAACGACCTACACC
GAACTGAGATACCTACAGCGTGAGCTATGAGAAAGCGCCACGCTTCCCGAAGGGAGAAAGGCGGACAGGT
ATCCGGTAAGCGGCAGGGTCGGAACAGGAGAGCGCACGAGGGAGCTTCCAGGGGGAAACGCCTGGTATCT
TTATAGTCCTGTCGGGTTTCGCCACCTCTGACTTGAGCGTCGATTTTTGTGATGCTCGTCAGGGGGGCGG
AGCCTATGGAAAAACGCCAGCAACGCGGCCTTTTTACGGTTCCTGGCCTTTTGCTGGCCTTTTGCTCACA
TGGCTCGACAGATCT
Features (pLannotate 1.2.2; 17 found; start..end, strand, type, name):
    140..517     +  enhancer       CMV enhancer: human cytomegalovirus immediate early enhancer
    519..718     +  promoter       CMV promoter: human cytomegalovirus (CMV) immediate early promoter
    857..989     +  intron         chimeric intron: chimera between introns from human β-globin and immunoglobulin heavy chain genes
   1034..1052    +  promoter       T7 promoter: promoter for bacteriophage T7 RNA polymerase
   1076..1118    +  5'UTR          Xenopus globin 5'-UTR: translational enhancer from the 5'-UTR of the major beta-globin gene of Xenopus laevis
   1127..1216    +  CDS            prolactin signal sequence: signal sequence from bovine prolactin
   1235..1945    +  CDS            superecliptic pHluorin: pH-sensitive mutant of green fluorescent protein (Ng et al., 2002) excited strongly by blue light at neutral pH but minimally fluorescent at acidic pH
   1988..3142    +  CDS            Syt5: SYT5_MOUSE - Also known as Syt9 From Mus musculus (Mouse).
   3169..3290    -  polyA_signal   SV40 poly(A) signal: SV40 polyadenylation signal
   3313..3381    -  CDS            large T antigen (fragment): large T antigen from SV40 (simian virus 40)
   3400..3467    +  CDS            lacZα (fragment): LacZα fragment of β-galactosidase; lacZ fragment
   3471..3899    +  rep_origin     f1 ori (sequence partly withheld): f1 bacteriophage origin of replication; arrow indicates direction of (+) strand synthesis
   3927..4026    -  misc_feature   bom (fragment): basis of mobility region from pBR322
   4128..4163    -  CDS            rop (fragment): Rop protein, which maintains plasmids at low copy number; rop
   4258..4362    +  promoter       AmpR promoter: bla
   4363..5223    +  CDS            AmpR: β-lactamase; bla; confers resistance to ampicillin, carbenicillin, and related antibiotics
   5394..5982    +  rep_origin     ori: high-copy-number ColE1/pMB1/pBR322/pUC origin of replication
