[The description below was written by a language model from this plasmid's Addgene catalogue record and pLannotate feature annotations shown in this document.]
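Description:
pCI pHluorin Syt9 is a mammalian expression plasmid built on the Promega pCI backbone. It encodes mouse synaptotagmin 9 fused at its N-terminus to superecliptic pHluorin, a pH-sensitive GFP variant. It is propagated in E. coli as a high-copy plasmid through a ColE1/pUC-type origin, with selection by the β-lactamase (AmpR) gene. An f1 origin is also present and permits single-stranded DNA production. The sequenced record is about 6.1 kb, consistent with the stated backbone and insert sizes.

Expression is driven by the human CMV immediate-early enhancer and promoter, followed by the pCI chimeric β-globin/immunoglobulin intron, which generally improves mRNA processing and expression. A T7 promoter lies upstream of the coding region and could support in vitro transcription. A Xenopus β-globin 5'-UTR then acts as a translational enhancer. The open reading frame begins with a bovine prolactin signal sequence, continues into superecliptic pHluorin, and then into the synaptotagmin coding sequence, from which the depositor notes the first codon was removed. An SV40 polyadenylation signal follows. The annotation tool labels the synaptotagmin as Syt5, also known as Syt9, which reflects the overlapping nomenclature of these isoforms.

The signal sequence presumably directs the N-terminal pHluorin to the lumenal side of vesicles. There its fluorescence is quenched at acidic pH and increases on exposure to the neutral extracellular medium during exocytosis. According to the record, the construct was part of a pHluorin-synaptotagmin functional screen examining axonal and dendritic synaptotagmin isoforms. It is therefore suited to live imaging of the trafficking and recycling of Syt9-bearing vesicles in transfected cells.
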