Addgene plasmid #184510: pCI pHluorin Syt9
Purpose: Mammalian expression of Synaptotagmin 9 with pH-sensitive fluorescent protein
Depositing lab: Edwin Chapman. Depositing organization: University of Wisconsin, Madison. Publication: Axonal and dendritic synaptotagmin isoforms revealed by a pHluorin-syt functional screen. Dean C, Dunning FM, Liu H, Bomba-Warczak E, Martens H, Bharat V, Ahmed S, Chapman ER. Mol Biol Cell. 2012 May;23(9):1715-27. doi: 10.1091/mbc.E11-08-0707. Epub 2012 Mar 7. PubMed 22398727.
Backbone
  Vector backbone: pCI
  Backbone manufacturer: Promega
  Backbone size w/o insert (bp): 4006
  Vector type: Mammalian Expression
Growth in bacteria
  Bacterial resistance: Ampicillin, 100 μg/mL
  Growth temperature: 37°C
  Growth strain: DH5alpha
  Copy number: High Copy
Gene/Insert
  Gene/Insert name: Synaptotagmin 9
  Species: M. musculus (mouse)
  Insert size (bp): 2019
  Entrez Gene: Syt9
  Tag / fusion protein: Super Ecliptic pHluorin (N terminal on backbone)
  Cloning method: Unknown
Resource information
  A portion of this plasmid was derived from a plasmid made by: Morris J Birnbaum, University of Pennsylvania
Terms and licenses: Academic/Nonprofit Terms; Industry Terms: Not Available to Industry
Depositor comments: The first codon of the Synpatotagmin has been removed
How to cite: pCI pHluorin Syt9 was a gift from Edwin Chapman (Addgene plasmid # 184510 ; http://n2t.net/addgene:184510 ; RRID:Addgene_184510)
